>Addgene plasmid #54808 | mCrimson3-C1 | depositor partial sequence | sequence record 85204 | insert sequence
CTAGCGCTACCGGAGGCGAGGATCCGATGGTGAGCAAGGGCGAGGAGCTGATCAAGGAGAACATGCACAG
CAAGCTGTACCTGACAGGCAGCGTGAACGGCCACCAGTTCAAGTGCACCCACGAAGGGGAGGGCAAGCCC
TACGAGGGCACCCAGACCAACAGGATCAAGGTGGTGGAGGGAGGCCCCCTGCCGTTCGCATTCGACATCC
TGGCCACCATGTTTATGTACGGGAGCAAGGCCTTCATCAAGTACCCCAAGGGCCTCCCCGATTATTTTAA
GCAGTCCTTCCCTGAGGGCTTCACATGGGAGAGAACCATGGTGTTCGAAGACGGGGGCACCCTGACCGCC
ACCCAGGACACCAGCCTCCAGGACGGCTGCCTCATCTACAACGTGAAGCTGAGAGGGGAGAACTTCCCAG
CCAACGGCCCCGTGATGAAGCAGACAACACTGGGCTGGGAGCCCAGCACCGAGACCCTGTACCCCGCTGA
CGGCGCCCTGGAAGGCAGATGCGACATGGCCCTGAAGCTCGTGGGCGGGGGCCACCTGCACTGCAACTTC
AAGACCACATACAAATCCAAGAAACCCGCTACAAACCTCAAGATGCCCGGCGTCCACTACGTGGACCGCA
GACTGGAAAGAATCAAGGAGGCCGACAACGAGACCTACGTCGAGCAGCACGAGGTGGCTGTGGCCAGATA
CTGCGACCTCCCTAGCAAACTGGGGCACAAACTTAATGGCATGGACGAGCTGTACAAGTCCGGACTCAGA
TCTCGAGCTCAAGCTTCGAATTCTGCAGTCGACGGTACCGCGGGCCCGGGATCCACCGGATCTAGATAAC
TGATCATAATCAGCCATACCACATTTGTAGAGGTTTTACTTGCTTTAAAAAACCTCCCACACCTCCCCCT
GAACCTGAA
