>Addgene plasmid #54808 | mCrimson3-C1 | addgene partial sequence | sequence record 93152 | CMV-F 5'-CGCAAATGGGCGGTAGGCGTG-3'
TGAACCGGTCAGATCCGCTAGCGCTACCGGAGGCGAGGATCCGATGGTGAGCAAGGGCGAGGAGCTGATC
AAGGAGAACATGCACAGCAAGCTGTACCTGACAGGCAGCGTGAACGGCCACCAGTTCAAGTGCACCCACG
AAGGGGAGGGCAAGCCCTACGAGGGCACCCAGACCAACAGGATCAAGGTGGTGGAGGGAGGCCCCCTGCC
GTTCGCATTCGACATCCTGGCCACCATGTTTATGTACGGGAGCAAGGCCTTCATCAAGTACCCCAAGGGC
CTCCCCGATTATTTTAAGCAGTCCTTCCCTGAGGGCTTCACATGGGAGAGAACCATGGTGTTCGAAGACG
GGGGCACCCTGACCGCCACCCAGGACACCAGCCTCCAGGACGGCTGCCTCATCTACAACGTGAAGCTGAG
AGGGGAGAACTTCCCAGCCAACGGCCCCGTGATGAAGCAGACAACACTGGGCTGGGAGCCCAGCACCGAG
ACCCTGTACCCCGCTGACGGCGCCCTGGAAGGCAGATGCGACATGGCCCTGAAGCTCGTGGGCGGGGGCC
ACCTGCACTGCAACTTCAAGACCACATACAAATCCAAGAAACCCGCTACAAACCTCAAGATGCCCGGCGT
CCACTACGTGGACCGCAGACTGGAAAGAATCAAGGAGGCCGACAACGAGACCTACGTCGAGCAGCACGAG
GTGGCTGTGGCCAGATACTGCGACCTCCCTAGCAAACTGGGGCACAAACTTAATGGCATGGACGAGCTGT
ACAAGTCCGGACTCA
