[The description below was written by a language model from this plasmid's Addgene catalogue record.]
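Description:
mCrimson3-C1 is an empty mammalian expression backbone of about 4.75 kb, designed for building fusions to the red fluorescent protein mCrimson3. It carries no insert. The fluorescent protein coding sequence is already part of the backbone and sits N-terminal to the cloning position. In the "C1" layout, a gene of interest is placed in frame downstream of mCrimson3, so the partner is joined to the C-terminus of the fluorophore. The recorded spectral properties are an excitation maximum of 588 nm and an emission maximum of 615 nm, which places the tag in the orange-red to red part of the spectrum.

The plasmid is maintained in E. coli as a high-copy vector under kanamycin selection. In mammalian cells a neomycin resistance marker allows G418 selection of stable transfectants. In vectors of this general design, one resistance gene often provides both the bacterial and the mammalian selection, but the record does not confirm this arrangement here. No feature table is provided. The promoter driving mCrimson3, the polyadenylation signal, the origins of replication and the composition of the multiple cloning site are therefore not stated and should be checked against the full sequence.

The construct is typically used to tag a protein of interest at its N-terminus for live- or fixed-cell fluorescence imaging of subcellular localization. Without an insert, it can also be transfected to express the fluorescent protein by itself, for example as a red marker or a localization control.
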