Addgene plasmid #54808: mCrimson3-C1
Purpose: (Empty Backbone) Localization: C1 Cloning Vector, Excitation: 588, Emission: 615
Depositing lab: Michael Davidson. Depositing organization: Florida State University, Tallahassee.
Backbone
  Vector backbone: mCrimson3-C1
  Backbone size (bp): 4750
  Vector type: Mammalian Expression
  Selectable markers: Neomycin (select with G418)
  Tag / fusion protein: mCrimson3 (N terminal on backbone)
Growth in bacteria
  Bacterial resistance: Kanamycin, 50 μg/mL
  Growth temperature: 37°C
  Growth strain: DH5alpha
  Copy number: High Copy
Gene/Insert
  Gene/Insert name: None
  Tag / fusion protein: mCrimson3 (N terminal on backbone)
Terms and licenses: Academic/Nonprofit Terms; Industry Terms
Depositor comments: . Excitation = 588; Emission = 615
How to cite: mCrimson3-C1 was a gift from Michael Davidson (Addgene plasmid # 54808 ; http://n2t.net/addgene:54808 ; RRID:Addgene_54808)
